Addgene plasmid #66693: pRubiG-T2A-cre
Purpose: Recombine floxed alleles in newborn neurons
Depositing lab: Bryan Luikart. Depositing organization: Dartmouth College and Medical School. Publication: Hyperactivity of newborn Pten knock-out neurons results from increased excitatory synaptic drive. Williams MR, DeSpenza T Jr, Li M, Gulledge AT, Luikart BW. J Neurosci. 2015 Jan 21;35(3):943-59. doi: 10.1523/JNEUROSCI.3144-14.2015. PubMed 25609613.
Backbone
  Vector backbone: pRubi
  Vector type: Retroviral
Growth in bacteria
  Bacterial resistance: Ampicillin, 100 μg/mL
  Growth temperature: 37°C
  Growth strain: Stbl3
  Copy number: Unknown
Gene/Insert
  Gene/Insert name: GFP-T2A-cre
Terms and licenses: Academic/Nonprofit Terms; Industry Terms: Not Available to Industry
How to cite: pRubiG-T2A-cre was a gift from Bryan Luikart (Addgene plasmid # 66693 ; http://n2t.net/addgene:66693 ; RRID:Addgene_66693)
