[The description below was written by a language model from this plasmid's Addgene catalogue record.]
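Description:
pRubiG-T2A-cre is a retroviral transfer vector built on the pRubi backbone and carrying a GFP-T2A-cre insert. It is propagated in bacteria under ampicillin selection; the record lists a recombination-deficient strain as the growth host, a common choice for plasmids containing repeated viral sequences such as long terminal repeats. The copy number is recorded as unknown. No feature table accompanies the entry, so the promoter driving the insert, the origin of replication, and the specific viral elements (LTRs, packaging signal, any post-transcriptional elements) are not stated.

The payload is a bicistronic cassette in which GFP and Cre recombinase are joined by a T2A self-cleaving peptide. During translation, ribosomal skipping at the T2A sequence yields two separate proteins from a single transcript. Green fluorescence therefore reports which cells also express Cre, without fusing the reporter to the recombinase. Cre excises or rearranges DNA flanked by loxP sites, so transduced cells in an animal carrying a floxed allele undergo recombination at that locus and can be identified by GFP.

The stated purpose is to recombine floxed alleles in newborn neurons. This fits the general behaviour of simple retroviral vectors, which integrate only in dividing cells. When delivered to a neurogenic region, they label proliferating progenitors and the neurons born from them, leaving mature postmitotic neurons untouched. The associated publication used this approach to study newborn neurons lacking Pten, giving sparse, birth-dated, fluorescently marked knockout cells for comparison with neighbouring unmodified cells.
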