>Addgene plasmid #66693 | pRubiG-T2A-cre | addgene partial sequence | sequence record 116015 | EGFP-C 5'-CATGGTCCTGCTGGAGTTCGTG-3'
GAGCTGTACAAGGAGGGCAGAGGAAGTCTTCTAACATGCGGTGACGTGGAGGAGAATCCCGGCCCTAGTA
CATCCAATTTACTGACCGTACACCAAAATTTGCCTGCATTACCGGTCGATGCAACGAGTGATGAGGTTCG
CAAGAACCTGATGGACATGTTCAGGGATCGCCAGGCGTTTTCTGAGCATACCTGGAAAATGCTTCTGTCC
GTTTGCCGGTCGTGGGCGGCATGGTGCAAGTTGAATAACCGGAAATGCTTTCCCGCAGAACCTGAAGATG
TTCGCGATTATCTTCTATATCTTCAGGCGCGCGGTCTGGCAGTAAAAACTATCCAGCAACATTTGGGCCA
GCTAAACATGCTTCATCGTCGGTCCGGGCTGCCACGACCAAGTGACAGCAATGCTGTTTCACTGGTTATG
CGGCG
